>Addgene plasmid #209464 | EC70203 | addgene full sequence | sequence record 413821 | Addgene NGS Result
GAAGTGGTTTAAACTATCAGTGTTTGACAGGATATATTGGCGGGTAAACCTAAGAGAAAAGAGCGTTTAT
TAGAATAATCGGATATTTAAAAGGGCGTGAAAAGGTTTATCCGTTCGTCCATTTGTATGTGCATGCCAAC
CACAGGGTTCCCCAGATCAGGCGCTGGCTGCTGAACCCCCAGCCGGAACTGACCCCACAAGGCCCTAGCG
TTTGCAATGCACCAGGTCATCATTGACCCAGGCGTGTTCCACCAGGCCGCTGCCTCGCAACTCTTCGCAG
GCTTCGCCGACCTGCTCGCGCCACTTCTTCACGCGGGTGGAATCCGATCCGCACATGAGGCGGAAGGTTT
CCAGCTTGAGCGGGTACGGCTCCCGGTGCGAGCTGAAATAGTCGAACATCCGTCGGGCCGTCGGCGACAG
CTTGCGGTACTTCTCCCATATGAATTTCGTGTAGTGGTCGCCAGCAAACAGCACGACGATTTCCTCGTCG
ATCAGGACCTGGCAACGGGACGTTTTCTTGCCACGGTCCAGGACGCGGAAGCGGTGCAGCAGCGACACCG
ATTCCAGGTGCCCAACGCGGTCGGACGTGAAGCCCATCGCCGTCGCCTGTAGGCGCGACAGGCATTCCTC
GGCCTTCGTGTAATACCGGCCATTGATCGACCAGCCCAGGTCCTGGCAAAGCTCGTAGAACGTGAAGGTG
ATCGGCTCGCCGATAGGGGTGCGCTTCGCGTACTCCAACACCTGCTGCCACACCAGTTCGTCATCGTCGG
CCCGCAGCTCGACGCCGGTGTAGGTGATCTTCACGTCCTTGTTGACGTGGAAAATGACCTTGTTTTGCAG
CGCCTCGCGCGGGATTTTCTTGTTGCGCGTGGTGAACAGGGCAGAGCGGGCCGTGTCGTTTGGCATCGCT
CGCATCGTGTCCGGCCACGGCGCAATATCGAACAAGGAAAGCTGCATTTCCTTGATCTGCTGCTTCGTGT
GTTTCAGCAACGCGGCCTGCTTGGCCTCGCTGACCTGTTTTGCCAGGTCCTCGCCGGCGGTTTTTCGCTT
CTTGGTCGTCATAGTTCCTCGCGTGTCGATGGTCATCGACTTCGCCAAACCTGCCGCCTCCTGTTCAAGA
CGACGCGAACGCTCCACGGCGGCCGATGGCGCGGGCAGGGCAGGGGGAGCCAGTTGCACGCTGTCGCGCT
CGATCTTGGCCGTAGCTTGCTGGACCATCGAGCCGACGGACTGGAAGGTTTCGCGGGGCGCACGCATGAC
GGTGCGGCTTGCGATGGTTTCGGCATCCTCGGCGGAAAACCCCGCGTCGATCAGTTCTTGCCTGTATGCC
TTCCGGTCAAACGTCCGATTCATTCACCCTCCTTGCGGGATTGCCCCGACTCACGCCGGGGCAATGTGCC
CTTATTCCTGATTTGACCCGCCTGGTGCCTTGGTGTCCAGATAATCCACCTTATCGGCAATGAAGTCGGT
CCCGTAGACCGTCTGGCCGTCCTTCTCGTACTTGGTATTCCGAATCTTGCCCTGCACGAATACCAGCGAC
CCCTTGCCCAAATACTTGCCGTGGGCCTCGGCCTGAGAGCCAAAACACTTGATGCGGAAGAAGTCGGTGC
GCTCCTGCTTGTCGCCGGCATCGTTGCGCCACATCTAGGATCTGCCAGGAACCGTAAAAAGGCCGCGTTG
CTGGCGTTTTTCCATAGGCTCCGCCCCCCTGACGAGCATCACAAAAATCGACGCTCAAGTCAGAGGTGGC
GAAACCCGACAGGACTATAAAGATACCAGGCGTTTCCCCCTGGAAGCTCCCTCGTGCGCTCTCCTGTTCC
GACCCTGCCGCTTACCGGATACCTGTCCGCCTTTCTCCCTTCGGGAAGCGTGGCGCTTTCTCATAGCTCA
CGCTGTAGGTATCTCAGTTCGGTGTAGGTCGTTCGCTCCAAGCTGGGCTGTGTGCACGAACCCCCCGTTC
AGCCCGACCGCTGCGCCTTATCCGGTAACTATCGTCTTGAGTCCAACCCGGTAAGACACGACTTATCGCC
ACTGGCAGCAGCCACTGGTAACAGGATTAGCAGAGCGAGGTATGTAGGCGGTGCTACAGAGTTCTTGAAG
TGGTGGCCTAACTACGGCTACACTAGAAGAACAGTATTTGGTATCTGCGCTCTGCTGAAGCCAGTTACCT
TCGGAAAAAGAGTTGGTAGCTCTTGATCCGGCAAACAAACCACCGCTGGTAGCGGTGGTTTTTTTGTTTG
CAAGCAGCAGATTACGCGCAGAAAAAAAGGATCTCAAGAAGATCCTTTGATCTTTTCTACGGGGTCTGAC
GCTCAGTGGAACGAAAACTCACGTTAAGGGATTTTGGTCATGAGATTATCAAAAAGGATCTTCACCTAGA
TCCTTTTAAATTAAAAATGAAGTTTTAAATCAATCTAAAGTATATATGAGTAAACTTGGTCTGACAGTTA
CCAATGCTTAATCAGTGAGGCACCTATCTCAGCGATCTGTCTATTTCGTTCATCCATAGTTGCCTGACTC
CCCGTCGTGTAGATAACTACGATACGGGAGGGCTTACCATCTGGCCCCAGTGCTGCAATGATACCGCGAG
AACCACGCTCACCGGCTCCAGATTTATCAGCAATAAACCAGCCAGCCGGAAGGGCCGAGCGCAGAAGTGG
TCCTGCAACTTTATCCGCCTCCATCCAGTCTATTAATTGTTGCCGGGAAGCTAGAGTAAGTAGTTCGCCA
GTTAATAGTTTGCGCAACGTTGTTGCCATTGCTACAGGCATCGTGGTGTCACGCTCGTCGTTTGGTATGG
CTTCATTCAGCTCCGGTTCCCAACGATCAAGGCGAGTTACATGATCCCCCATGTTGTGCAAAAAAGCGGT
TAGCTCCTTCGGTCCTCCGATCGTTGTCAGAAGTAAGTTGGCCGCAGTGTTATCACTCATGGTTATGGCA
GCACTGCATAATTCTCTTACTGTCATGCCATCCGTAAGATGCTTTTCTGTGACTGGTGAGTACTCAACCA
AGTCATTCTGAGAATAGTGTATGCGGCGACCGAGTTGCTCTTGCCCGGCGTCAATACGGGATAATACCGC
GCCACATAGCAGAACTTTAAAAGTGCTCATCATTGGAAAACGTTCTTCGGGGCGAAAACTCTCAAGGATC
TTACCGCTGTTGAGATCCAGTTCGATGTAACCCACTCGTGCACCCAACTGATCTTCAGCATCTTTTACTT
TCACCAGCGTTTCTGGGTGAGCAAAAACAGGAAGGCAAAATGCCGCAAAAAAGGGAATAAGGGCGACACG
GAAATGTTGAATACTCATACTCTTCCTTTTTCAATATTATTGAAGCATTTATCAAGGTTATTGTCTCATG
AGCGGATACATATTTGAATGTATTTAGAAAAATAAACAAATAGGGGTTCCGCGCACGAATTGGCCAGCGC
TGCCATTTTTGGGGTGAGGCCGTTCGCGGCCGAGGGGCGCAGCCCCTGGGGGGATGGGAGGCCCGCGTTA
GCGGGCCGGGAGGGTTCGAGAAGGGGGGGCACCCCCCTTCGGCGTGCGCGGTCACGCGCACAGGGCGCAG
CCCTGGTTAAAAACAAGGTTTATAAATATTGGTTTAAAAGCAGGTTAAAAGACAGGTTAGCGGTGGCCGA
AAAACGGGCGGAAACCCTTGCAAATGCTGGATTTTCTGCCTGTGGACAGCCCCTCAAATGTCAATAGGTG
CGCCCCTCATCTGTCAGCACTCTGCCCCTCAAGTGTCAAGGATCGCGCCCCTCATCTGTCAGTAGTCGCG
CCCCTCAAGTGTCAATACCGCAGGGCACTTATCCCCAGGCTTGTCCACATCATCTGTGGGAAACTCGCGT
AAAATCAGGCGTTTTCGCCGATTTGCGAGGCTGGCCAGCTCCACGTCGCCGGCCGAAATCGAGCCTGCCC
CTCATCTGTCAACGCCGCGCCGGGTGAGTCGGCCCCTCAAGTGTCAACGTCCGCCCCTCATCTGTCAGTG
AGGGCCAAGTTTTCCGCGAGGTATCCACAACGCCGGCGGCCGCGGTGTCTCGCACACGGCTTCGACGGCG
TTTCTGGCGCGTTTGCAGGGCCATAGACGGCCGCCAGCCCAGCGGCGAGGGCAACCAGCCCGGTGAGCGT
CGCAAAGGAGATCCTGATCTGACTGATGGGCTGCCTGTATCGAGTGGTGATTTTGTGCCGAGCTGCCGGT
CGGGGAGCTGTTGGCTGGCTGGTGGCAGGATATATTGTGGTGTAAACAAATTGACGCTTAGACAACTTAA
TAACACATTGCGGACGTTTTTAATGTACTGGGGTGGATGCAGTGGGCCCCACTCTGCTTGAAGACAAGCA
AGACCAAGCCCGTTATTCTGACAGTTCTGGTGCTCAACACATTTATATTTATCAAGGAGCACATTGTTAC
TCACTGCTAGGAGGGAATCGAACTAGGAATATTGATCAGAGGAACTACGAGAGAGCTGAAGATAACTGCC
CTCTAGCTCTCACTGATCTGGGTCGCATAGTGAGATGCAGCCCACGTGAGTTCAGCAACGGTCTAGCGCT
GGGCTTTTAGGCCCGCATGATCGGGCTTTTGTCGGGTGGTCGACGTGTTCACGATTGGGGAGAGCAACGC
AGCAGTTCCTCTTAGTTTAGTCCCACCTCGCCTGTCCAGCAGAGTTCTGACCGGTTTATAAACTCGCTTG
CTGCATCAGACTTGTGAGACCGCAGCTGGCACGACAGGTTTCCCGACTGGAAAGCGGGCAGTGAGCGCAA
CGCAATTAATGTGAGTTAGCTCACTCATTAGGCACCCCAGGCTTTACACTTTATGCTTCCGGCTCGTATG
TTGTGTGGAATTGTGAGCGGATAACAATTTCACACAGGAAACAGCTATGACCATGATTACGCCAAGCTTG
CATGCCTGCAGGTCGACTCTAGAGGATCCCCGGGTACCGAGCTCGAATTCACTGGCCGTCGTTTTACAAC
GTCGTGACTGGGAAAACCCTGGCGTTACCCAACTTAATCGCCTTGCAGCACATCCCCCTTTCGCCAGCTG
GCGTAATAGCGAAGAGGCCCGCACCGATCGCCCTTCCCAACAGTTGCGCAGCCTGAATGGCGAATGGCGC
CTGATGCGGTATTTTCTCCTTACGCATCTGTGCGGTATTTCACACCGCATATGGTGCACTCTCAGTACAA
TCTGCTCTGATGCCGCATAGTTAAGCCAGCCCCGACACCCGCCAACACCCGCTGACGCGCCCTGACGGGC
TTGTCTGCTCCCGGCATCCGCTTACAGACAAGCTGTGACGGTCTCAGTTTTAGAGCTAGAAATAGCAAGT
TAAAATAAGGCTAGTCCGTTATCAACTTGAAAAAGTGGCACCGAGTCGGTGCTTTTTTTCTAGACCCAGC
TTTCTTGTACAAAGTTGGCATTACGCTTTACACTAAAGTCTTCAGTC
Features (pLannotate 1.2.2; 17 found; start..end, strand, type, name):
     25..49      +  misc_feature   RB T-DNA repeat: right border repeat from nopaline C58 T-DNA
    161..181     -  CDS            TetR (fragment): tetracycline resistance regulatory protein; tetR
    208..1353    -  CDS            trfA: TRFA_ECOLX - Experimental evidence at protein level: Swiss-Prot protein existence level 1. Also involved in plasmid copy number control, promoting intermolecular coupling of protein bound iterons at oriV, which inhibits replication initiation. From Escherichia coli.
   1689..2277    -  rep_origin     ori: high-copy-number ColE1/pMB1/pBR322/pUC origin of replication
   2448..3308    -  CDS            AmpR: β-lactamase; bla; confers resistance to ampicillin, carbenicillin, and related antibiotics
   3309..3413    -  promoter       AmpR promoter: bla
   3500..4131    -  rep_origin     oriV: incP origin of replication
   4223..4247    +  misc_feature   LB T-DNA repeat: left border repeat from nopaline C58 T-DNA
   4712..4754    +  CDS            lacI (fragment): lac repressor; lacI; The lac repressor binds to the lac operator to inhibit transcription in E. coli. This inhibition can be relieved by adding lactose or isopropyl-β-D-thiogalactopyranoside (IPTG).
   4767..4788    +  protein_bind   CAP binding site: CAP binding activates transcription in the presence of cAMP. E. coli catabolite activator protein
   4803..4833    +  promoter       lac promoter: promoter for the E. coli lac operon
   4841..4857    +  protein_bind   lac operator: The lac repressor binds to the lac operator to inhibit transcription in E. coli. This inhibition can be relieved by adding lactose or isopropyl-β-D-thiogalactopyranoside (IPTG). lac repressor encoded by lacI
   4894..4950    -  misc_feature   MCS: pUC18/19 multiple cloning site
   4947..5104    +  CDS            lacZα (fragment): LacZα fragment of β-galactosidase; lacZ fragment
   5110..5209    -  misc_feature   bom (fragment): basis of mobility region from pBR322
   5297..5372    +  misc_RNA       gRNA scaffold: guide RNA scaffold for the Streptococcus pyogenes CRISPR/Cas9 system
   5384..5405    -  protein_bind   attB2 (fragment): mutant version of attB; recombination site for the Gateway® BP reaction BP Clonase™
