[The description below was written by a language model from this plasmid's Addgene catalogue record and pLannotate feature annotations shown in this document.]
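Description:
EC70203 is a Golden Gate level 1, position 2 acceptor plasmid for building Streptococcus pyogenes Cas9 single guide RNA expression units, deposited as part of a CRISPR Cas9/Cas12a mutagenesis toolkit for barley and wheat. The backbone is recorded as unknown, but the annotated 5,437 nt sequence shows the architecture of a small binary-type vector. It has nopaline C58 T-DNA left and right border repeats, an incP oriV with the trfA replication initiator gene for broad-host-range replication, and a high-copy ColE1/pUC origin for propagation in E. coli. Bacterial selection is by ampicillin through the bla gene and its native promoter. Short TetR, lacI, bom and attB2 fragments are also annotated and appear to be backbone remnants rather than functional parts.

The payload lies between the left and right borders. The catalogue entry gives a TaU6 promoter driving the sgRNA. U6 promoters are RNA polymerase III promoters suited to short, uncapped transcripts, and the name suggests a wheat origin. This promoter was not picked up in the automated annotation, although an unannotated stretch downstream of the left border could accommodate it. Next comes a lacZα cassette (CAP site, lac promoter and operator, pUC MCS and a lacZα fragment), positioned just upstream of the SpCas9 gRNA scaffold. This arrangement is consistent with lacZ serving as a blue/white screening dropout: a user-designed protospacer would replace it, fusing the spacer to the scaffold, and correct clones would be scored as white colonies. The cloning enzymes and sites are not stated in the record. The finished guide unit would then normally be assembled, by its position-2 overhangs, with other level 1 modules into a multigene construct for cereal genome editing.
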