Addgene plasmid #209464: EC70203
Purpose: Cloning protospacers for Cas9 editing
Depositing lab: Wendy Harwood & Cristobal Uauy. Depositing organization: John Innes Centre. Publication: An optimised CRISPR Cas9 and Cas12a mutagenesis toolkit for Barley and Wheat. Lawrenson T, Clarke M, Kirby R, Forner M, Steuernagel B, Brown JKM, Harwood W. Plant Methods. 2024 Aug 13;20(1):123. doi: 10.1186/s13007-024-01234-y. PubMed 39138524.
Backbone
  Vector backbone: Unknown
  Vector type: CRISPR
  Selectable markers: LacZ
Growth in bacteria
  Bacterial resistance: Ampicillin, 100 μg/mL
  Growth temperature: 37°C
  Growth strain: DH5alpha
  Copy number: High Copy
Gene/Insert
  Gene/Insert name: Cas9 sgRNA
  Species: Steptococcus pyogenes
  Promoter: TaU6
  Cloning method: Restriction Enzyme; 5′ cloning site unknown (unknown if destroyed)
Terms and licenses: Academic/Nonprofit Terms; Industry Terms: Not Available to Industry
Depositor comments: GoldeGate level 1 position 2
How to cite: EC70203 was a gift from Wendy Harwood & Cristobal Uauy (Addgene plasmid # 209464 ; http://n2t.net/addgene:209464 ; RRID:Addgene_209464)
